>Addgene plasmid #184733 | pX459-homo_PTGS2-3 | addgene full sequence | sequence record 362022 | Addgene Partial NGS Result
GAGGGCCTATTTCCCATGATTCCTTCATATTTGCATATACGATACAAGGCTGTTAGAGAGATAATTGGAA
TTAATTTGACTGTAAACACAAAGATATTAGTACAAAATACGTGACGTAGAAAGTAATAATTTCTTGGGTA
GTTTGCAGTTTTAAAATTATGTTTTAAAATGGACTATCATATGCTTACCGTAACTTGAAAGTATTTCGAT
TTCTTGGCTTTATATATCTTGTGGAAAGGACGAAACACCGACAGGCTCACGTCGCACGCAGTTTTAGAGC
TAGAAATAGCAAGTTAAAATAAGGCTAGTCCGTTATCAACTTGAAAAAGTGGCACCGAGTCGGTGCTTTT
TTGTTTTAGAGCTAGAAATAGCAAGTTAAAATAAGGCTAGTCCGTTTTTAGCGCGTGCGCCAATTCTGCA
GACAAATGGCTCTAGAGGTACCCGTTACATAACTTACGGTAAATGGCCCGCCTGGCTGACCGCCCAACGA
CCCCCGCCCATTGACGTCAATAGTAACGCCAATAGGGACTTTCCATTGACGTCAATGGGTGGAGTATTTA
CGGTAAACTGCCCACTTGGCAGTACATCAAGTGTATCATATGCCAAGTACGCCCCCTATTGACGTCAATG
ACGGTAAATGGCCCGCCTGGCATTGTGCCCAGTACATGACCTTATGGGACTTTCCTACTTGGCAGTACAT
CTACGTATTAGTCATCGCTATTACCATGGTCGAGGTGAGCCCCACGTTCTGCTTCACTCTCCCCATCTCC
CCCCCCTCCCCACCCCCAATTTTGTATTTATTTATTTTTTAATTATTTTGTGCAGCGATGGGGGCGGGGG
GGGGGGGGGGGCGCGCGCCRGGSGGGGSGGGGSGGGGSGRGGGGSGGGGSGGGGSGAGGCGGAGAGGTGC
GGCGGCAGCCAATCAGAGCGGCGCGCTCCGAAAGTTTCCTTTTATGGCGAGGCGGCGGCGGCGGCGGCCC
TATAAAAAGCGAAGCGCGCGGCGGGCGGGAGTCGCTGCGCGCTGCCTTCGCCCCGTGCCCCGCTCCGCCG
CCGCCTCGCGCCGCCCGCCCCGGCTCTGACTGACCGCGTTACTCCCACAGGTGAGCGGGCGGGACGGCCC
TTCTCCTCCGGGCTGTAATTAGCTGAGCAAGAGGTAAGGGTTTAAGGGATGGTTGGTTGGTGGGGTATTA
ATGTTTAATTACCTGGAGCACCTGCCTGAAATCACTTTTTTTCAGGTTGGACCGGTGCCACCATGGACTA
TAAGGACCACGACGGAGACTACAAGGATCATGATATTGATTACAAAGACGATGACGATAAGATGGCCCCA
AAGAAGAAGCGGAAGGTCGGTATCCACGGAGTCCCAGCAGCCGACAAGAAGTACAGCATCGGCCTGGACA
TCGGCACCAACTCTGTGGGCTGGGCCGTGATCACCGACGAGTACAAGGTGCCCAGCAAGAAATTCAAGGT
GCTGGGCAACACCGACCGGCACAGCATCAAGAAGAACCTGATCGGAGCCCTGCTGTTCGACAGCGGCGAA
ACAGCCGAGGCCACCCGGCTGAAGAGAACCGCCAGAAGAAGATACACCAGACGGAAGAACCGGATCTGCT
ATCTGCAAGAGATCTTCAGCAACGAGATGGCCAAGGTGGACGACAGCTTCTTCCACAGACTGGAAGAGTC
CTTCCTGGTGGAAGAGGATAAGAAGCACGAGCGGCACCCCATCTTCGGCAACATCGTGGACGAGGTGGCC
TACCACGAGAAGTACCCCACCATCTACCACCTGAGAAAGAAACTGGTGGACAGCACCGACAAGGCCGACC
TGCGGCTGATCTATCTGGCCCTGGCCCACATGATCAAGTTCCGGGGCCACTTCCTGATCGAGGGCGACCT
GAACCCCGACAACAGCGACGTGGACAAGCTGTTCATCCAGCTGGTGCAGACCTACAACCAGCTGTTCGAG
GAAAACCCCATCAACGCCAGCGGCGTGGACGCCAAGGCCATCCTGTCTGCCAGACTGAGCAAGAGCAGAC
GGCTGGAAAATCTGATCGCCCAGCTGCCCGGCGAGAAGAAGAATGGCCTGTTCGGAAACCTGATTGCCCT
GAGCCTGGGCCTGACCCCCAACTTCAAGAGCAACTTCGACCTGGCCGAGGATGCCAAACTGCAGCTGAGC
AAGGACACCTACGACGACGACCTGGACAACCTGCTGGCCCAGATCGGCGACCAGTACGCCGACCTGTTTC
TGGCCGCCAAGAACCTGTCCGACGCCATCCTGCTGAGCGACATCCTGAGAGTGAACACCGAGATCACCAA
GGCCCCCCTGAGCGCCTCTATGATCAAGAGATACGACGAGCACCACCAGGACCTGACCCTGCTGAAAGCT
CTCGTGCGGCAGCAGCTGCCTGAGAAGTACAAAGAGATTTTCTTCGACCAGAGCAAGAACGGCTACGCCG
GCTACATTGACGGCGGAGCCAGCCAGGAAGAGTTCTACAAGTTCATCAAGCCCATCCTGGAAAAGATGGA
CGGCACCGAGGAACTGCTCGTGAAGCTGAACAGAGAGGACCTGCTGCGGAAGCAGCGGACCTTCGACAAC
GGCAGCATCCCCCACCAGATCCACCTGGGAGAGCTGCACGCCATTCTGCGGCGGCAGGAAGATTTTTACC
CATTCCTGAAGGACAACCGGGAAAAGATCGAGAAGATCCTGACCTTCCGCATCCCCTACTACGTGGGCCC
TCTGGCCAGGGGAAACAGCAGATTCGCCTGGATGACCAGAAAGAGCGAGGAAACCATCACCCCCTGGAAC
TTCGAGGAAGTGGTGGACAAGGGCGCTTCCGCCCAGAGCTTCATCGAGCGGATGACCAACTTCGATAAGA
ACCTGCCCAACGAGAAGGTGCTGCCCAAGCACAGCCTGCTGTACGAGTACTTCACCGTGTATAACGAGCT
GACCAAAGTGAAATACGTGACCGAGGGAATGAGAAAGCCCGCCTTCCTGAGCGGCGAGCAGAAAAAGGCC
ATCGTGGACCTGCTGTTCAAGACCAACCGGAAAGTGACCGTGAAGCAGCTGAAAGAGGACTACTTCAAGA
AAATCGAGTGCTTCGACTCCGTGGAAATCTCCGGCGTGGAAGATCGGTTCAACGCCTCCCTGGGCACATA
CCACGATCTGCTGAAAATTATCAAGGACAAGGACTTCCTGGACAATGAGGAAAACGAGGACATTCTGGAA
GATATCGTGCTGACCCTGACACTGTTTGAGGACAGAGAGATGATCGAGGAACGGCTGAAAACCTATGCCC
ACCTGTTCGACGACAAAGTGATGAAGCAGCTGAAGCGGCGGAGATACACCGGCTGGGGCAGGCTGAGCCG
GAAGCTGATCAACGGCATCCGGGACAAGCAGTCCGGCAAGACAATCCTGGATTTCCTGAAGTCCGACGGC
TTCGCCAACAGAAACTTCATGCAGCTGATCCACGACGACAGCCTGACCTTTAAAGAGGACATCCAGAAAG
CCCAGGTGTCCGGCCAGGGCGATAGCCTGCACGAGCACATTGCCAATCTGGCCGGCAGCCCCGCCATTAA
GAAGGGCATCCTGCAGACAGTGAAGGTGGTGGACGAGCTCGTGAAAGTGATGGGCCGGCACAAGCCCGAG
AACATCGTGATCGAAATGGCCAGAGAGAACCAGACCACCCAGAAGGGACAGAAGAACAGCCGCGAGAGAA
TGAAGCGGATCGAAGAGGGCATCAAAGAGCTGGGCAGCCAGATCCTGAAAGAACACCCCGTGGAAAACAC
CCAGCTGCAGAACGAGAAGCTGTACCTGTACTACCTGCAGAATGGGCGGGATATGTACGTGGACCAGGAA
CTGGACATCAACCGGCTGTCCGACTACGATGTGGACCATATCGTGCCTCAGAGCTTTCTGAAGGACGACT
CCATCGACAACAAGGTGCTGACCAGAAGCGACAAGAACCGGGGCAAGAGCGACAACGTGCCCTCCGAAGA
GGTCGTGAAGAAGATGAAGAACTACTGGCGGCAGCTGCTGAACGCCAAGCTGATTACCCAGAGAAAGTTC
GACAATCTGACCAAGGCCGAGAGAGGCGGCCTGAGCGAACTGGATAAGGCCGGCTTCATCAAGAGACAGC
TGGTGGAAACCCGGCAGATCACAAAGCACGTGGCACAGATCCTGGACTCCCGGATGAACACTAAGTACGA
CGAGAATGACAAGCTGATCCGGGAAGTGAAAGTGATCACCCTGAAGTCCAAGCTGGTGTCCGATTTCCGG
AAGGATTTCCAGTTTTACAAAGTGCGCGAGATCAACAACTACCACCACGCCCACGACGCCTACCTGAACG
CCGTCGTGGGAACCGCCCTGATCAAAAAGTACCCTAAGCTGGAAAGCGAGTTCGTGTACGGCGACTACAA
GGTGTACGACGTGCGGAAGATGATCGCCAAGAGCGAGCAGGAAATCGGCAAGGCTACCGCCAAGTACTTC
TTCTACAGCAACATCATGAACTTTTTCAAGACCGAGATTACCCTGGCCAACGGCGAGATCCGGAAGCGGC
CTCTGATCGAGACAAACGGCGAAACCGGGGAGATCGTGTGGGATAAGGGCCGGGATTTTGCCACCGTGCG
GAAAGTGCTGAGCATGCCCCAAGTGAATATCGTGAAAAAGACCGAGGTGCAGACAGGCGGCTTCAGCAAA
GAGTCTATCCTGCCCAAGAGGAACAGCGATAAGCTGATCGCCAGAAAGAAGGACTGGGACCCTAAGAAGT
ACGGCGGCTTCGACAGCCCCACCGTGGCCTATTCTGTGCTGGTGGTGGCCAAAGTGGAAAAGGGCAAGTC
CAAGAAACTGAAGAGTGTGAAAGAGCTGCTGGGGATCACCATCATGGAAAGAAGCAGCTTCGAGAAGAAT
CCCATCGACTTTCTGGAAGCCAAGGGCTACAAAGAAGTGAAAAAGGACCTGATCATCAAGCTGCCTAAGT
ACTCCCTGTTCGAGCTGGAAAACGGCCGGAAGAGAATGCTGGCCTCTGCCGGCGAACTGCAGAAGGGAAA
CGAACTGGCCCTGCCCTCCAAATATGTGAACTTCCTGTACCTGGCCAGCCACTATGAGAAGCTGAAGGGC
TCCCCCGAGGATAATGAGCAGAAACAGCTGTTTGTGGAACAGCACAAGCACTACCTGGACGAGATCATCG
AGCAGATCAGCGAGTTCTCCAAGAGAGTGATCCTGGCCGACGCTAATCTGGACAAAGTGCTGTCCGCCTA
CAACAAGCACCGGGATAAGCCCATCAGAGAGCAGGCCGAGAATATCATCCACCTGTTTACCCTGACCAAT
CTGGGAGCCCCTGCCGCCTTCAAGTACTTTGACACCACCATCGACCGGAAGAGGTACACCAGCACCAAAG
AGGTGCTGGACGCCACCCTGATCCACCAGAGCATCACCGGCCTGTACGAGACACGGATCGACCTGTCTCA
GCTGGGAGGCGACAAAAGGCCGGCGGCCACGAAAAAGGCCGGCCAGGCAAAAAAGAAAAAGGAATTCGGC
AGTGGAGAGGGCAGAGGAAGTCTGCTAACATGCGGTGACGTCGAGGAGAATCCTGGCCCAATGACCGAGT
ACAAGCCCACGGTGCGCCTCGCCACCCGCGACGACGTCCCCAGGGCCGTACGCACCCTCGCCGCCGCGTT
CGCCGACTACCCCGCCACGCGCCACACCGTCGATCCGGACCGCCACATCGAGCGGGTCACCGAGCTGCAA
GAACTCTTCCTCACGCGCGTCGGGCTCGACATCGGCAAGGTGTGGGTCGCGGACGACGGCGCCGCGGTGG
CGGTCTGGACCACGCCGGAGAGCGTCGAAGCGGGGGCGGTGTTCGCCGAGATCGGCCCGCGCATGGCCGA
GTTGAGCGGTTCCCGGCTGGCCGCGCAGCAACAGATGGAAGGCCTCCTGGCGCCGCACCGGCCCAAGGAG
CCCGCGTGGTTCCTGGCCACCGTCGGCGTCTCGCCCGACCACCAGGGCAAGGGTCTGGGCAGCGCCGTCG
TGCTCCCCGGAGTGGAGGCGGCCGAGCGCGCCGGGGTGCCCGCCTTCCTGGAGACCTCCGCGCCCCACAA
CCTCCCCTTCTACGAGCGGCTCGGCTTCACCGTCACCGCCGACGTCGAGGTGCCCGAAGGACCGCGCACC
TGGTGCATGACCCGCAAGCCCGGTGCCTGAGAATTCTAACTAGAGCTCGCTGATCAGCCTCGACTGTGCC
TTCTAGTTGCCAGCCATCTGTTGTTTGCCCCTCCCCCGTGCCTTCCTTGACCCTGGAAGGTGCCACTCCC
ACTGTCCTTTCCTAATAAAATGAGGAAATTGCATCGCATTGTCTGAGTAGGTGTCATTCTATTCTGGGGG
GTGGGGTGGGGCAGGACAGCAAGGGGGAGGATTGGGAAGAGAATAGCAGGCATGCTGGGGAGCGGCCGCA
GGAACCCCTAGTGATGGAGTTGGCCACTCCCTCTCTGCGCGCTCGCTCGCTCACTGAGGCCGGGCGACCA
AAGGTCGCCCGACGCCCGGGCTTTGCCCGGGCGGCCTCAGTGAGCGAGCGAGCGCGCAGCTGCCTGCAGG
GGCGCCTGATGCGGTATTTTCTCCTTACGCATCTGTGCGGTATTTCACACCGCATA
[95 nt withheld, positions 6637-6731]
T
[46 nt withheld, positions 6733-6778]
C
[141 nt withheld, positions 6780-6920]
CCTTTGACGTTGGAGTCCACGTTCTTT
[37 nt withheld, positions 6948-6984]
ACTCTATCTCGGGCTATTCTTTTGATTTATAAGGGATTTTGCCGATTTCGGTCTATTGGTTAAAAAATGA
GCTGATTTAACAAAAATTTAACGCGAATTTTAACAAAATATTAACGTTTACAATTTTATGGTGCACTCTC
AGTACAATCTGCTCTGATGCCGCATAGTTAAGCCAGCCCCGACACCCGCCAACACCCGCTGACGCGCCCT
GACGGGCTTGTCTGCTCCCGGCATCCGCTTACAGACAAGCTGTGACCGTCTCCGGGAGCTGCATGTGTCA
GAGGTTTTCACCGTCATCACCGAAACGCGCGAGACGAAAGGGCCTCGTGATACGCCTATTTTTATAGGTT
AATGTCATGATAATAATGGTTTCTTAGACGTCAGGTGGCACTTTTCGGGGAAATGTGCGCGGAACCCCTA
TTTGTTTATTTTTCTAAATACATTCAAATATGTATCCGCTCATGAGACAATAACCCTGATAAATGCTTCA
ATAATATTGAAAAAGGAAGAGTATGAGTATTCAACATTTCCGTGTCGCCCTTATTCCCTTTTTTGCGGCA
TTTTGCCTTCCTGTTTTTGCTCACCCAGAAACGCTGGTGAAAGTAAAAGATGCTGAAGATCAGTTGGGTG
CACGAGTGGGTTACATCGAACTGGATCTCAACAGCGGTAAGATCCTTGAGAGTTTTCGCCCCGAAGAACG
TTTTCCAATGATGAGCACTTTTAAAGTTCTGCTATGTGGCGCGGTATTATCCCGTATTGACGCCGGGCAA
GAGCAACTCGGTCGCCGCATACACTATTCTCAGAATGACTTGGTTGAGTACTCACCAGTCACAGAAAAGC
ATCTTACGGATGGCATGACAGTAAGAGAATTATGCAGTGCTGCCATAACCATGAGTGATAACACTGCGGC
CAACTTACTTCTGACAACGATCGGAGGACCGAAGGAGCTAACCGCTTTTTTGCACAACATGGGGGATCAT
GTAACTCGCCTTGATCGTTGGGAACCGGAGCTGAATGAAGCCATACCAAACGACGAGCGTGACACCACGA
TGCCTGTAGCAATGGCAACAACGTTGCGCAAACTATTAACTGGCGAACTACTTACTCTAGCTTCCCGGCA
ACAATTAATAGACTGGATGGAGGCGGATAAAGTTGCAGGACCACTTCTGCGCTCGGCCCTTCCGGCTGGC
TGGTTTATTGCTGATAAATCTGGAGCCGGTGAGCGTGGAAGCCGCGGTATCATTGCAGCACTGGGGCCAG
ATGGTAAGCCCTCCCGTATCGTAGTTATCTACACGACGGGGAGTCAGGCAACTATGGATGAACGAAATAG
ACAGATCGCTGAGATAGGTGCCTCACTGATTAAGCATTGGTAACTGTCAGACCAAGTTTACTCATATATA
CTTTAGATTGATTTAAAACTTCATTTTTAATTTAAAAGGATCTAGGTGAAGATCCTTTTTGATAATCTCA
TGACCAAAATCCCTTAACGTGAGTTTTCGTTCCACTGAGCGTCAGACCCCGTAGAAAAGATCAAAGGATC
TTCTTGAGATCCTTTTTTTCTGCGCGTAATCTGCTGCTTGCAAACAAAAAAACCACCGCTACCAGCGGTG
GTTTGTTTGCCGGATCAAGAGCTACCAACTCTTTTTCCGAAGGTAACTGGCTTCAGCAGAGCGCAGATAC
CAAATACTGTTCTTCTAGTGTAGCCGTAGTTAGGCCACCACTTCAAGAACTCTGTAGCACCGCCTACATA
CCTCGCTCTGCTAATCCTGTTACCAGTGGCTGCTGCCAGTGGCGATAAGTCGTGTCTTACCGGGTTGGAC
TCAAGACGATAGTTACCGGATAAGGCGCAGCGGTCGGGCTGAACGGGGGGTTCGTGCACACAGCCCAGCT
TGGAGCGAACGACCTACACCGAACTGAGATACCTACAGCGTGAGCTATGAGAAAGCGCCACGCTTCCCGA
AGGGAGAAAGGCGGACAGGTATCCGGTAAGCGGCAGGGTCGGAACAGGAGAGCGCACGAGGGAGCTTCCA
GGGGGAAACGCCTGGTATCTTTATAGTCCTGTCGGGTTTCGCCACCTCTGACTTGAGCGTCGATTTTTGT
GATGCTCGTCAGGGGGGCGGAGCCTATGGAAAAACGCCAGCAACGCGGCCTTTTTACGGTTCCTGGCCTT
TTGCTGGCCTTTTGCTCACATGT
Features (pLannotate 1.2.2; 19 found; start..end, strand, type, name):
      1..241     +  promoter       U6 promoter: RNA polymerase III promoter for human U6 snRNA
    271..346     +  misc_RNA       gRNA scaffold: guide RNA scaffold for the Streptococcus pyogenes CRISPR/Cas9 system
    353..396     +  misc_RNA       gRNA scaffold (fragment): guide RNA scaffold for the Streptococcus pyogenes CRISPR/Cas9 system
    443..728     +  enhancer       CMV enhancer: human cytomegalovirus immediate early enhancer; contains an 18-bp deletion relative to the standard CMV enhancer
    730..1007    +  promoter       chicken β-actin promoter: No description available
   1008..1235    +  intron         hybrid intron: hybrid between chicken β-actin (CBA) and minute virus of mice (MMV) introns (Gray et al., 2011)
   1373..2974    +  CDS            Cas9(N): N-terminal portion of Streptococcus pyogenes Cas9 (Zetsche et al., 2015)
   2975..5473    +  CDS            Cas9(C): C-terminal portion of Streptococcus pyogenes Cas9 (Zetsche et al., 2015)
   5474..5521    +  CDS            nucleoplasmin NLS: bipartite nuclear localization signal from nucleoplasmin
   5591..6190    +  CDS            PuroR (fragment): puromycin N-acetyltransferase; pac from Streptomyces; confers resistance to puromycin
   6224..6335    +  polyA_signal   bGH poly(A) signal: bovine growth hormone polyadenylation signal
   6440..6580    +  repeat_region  AAV2 ITR: inverted terminal repeat of adeno-associated virus serotype 2 inverted
   6585..6636    -  misc_feature   bom (fragment): basis of mobility region from pBR322
   6655..7110    +  rep_origin     f1 ori (sequence partly withheld): f1 bacteriophage origin of replication; arrow indicates direction of (+) strand synthesis
   7111..7160    -  misc_feature   bom (fragment): basis of mobility region from pBR322
   7262..7297    -  CDS            rop (fragment): Rop protein, which maintains plasmids at low copy number; rop
   7392..7496    +  promoter       AmpR promoter: bla
   7497..8357    +  CDS            AmpR: β-lactamase; bla; confers resistance to ampicillin, carbenicillin, and related antibiotics
   8528..9116    +  rep_origin     ori: high-copy-number ColE1/pMB1/pBR322/pUC origin of replication
