[The description below was written by a language model from this plasmid's Addgene catalogue record and pLannotate feature annotations shown in this document.]
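Description:
pX459-homo_PTGS2-3 is an all-in-one mammalian CRISPR/Cas9 knockout plasmid built on the pX459 backbone, about 9.2 kb in the sequenced record (the catalogue lists a nominal 9 kb). It carries a synthetic guide RNA directed against the human PTGS2 gene, which encodes cyclooxygenase-2 (COX2). It is propagated in E. coli through a high-copy ColE1/pUC-type origin with ampicillin selection from the β-lactamase gene. An f1 phage origin is also present, along with small annotated fragments of bom and rop that appear to be backbone remnants.

The guide is expressed from the human U6 RNA polymerase III promoter. The short unannotated gap between the promoter and the Streptococcus pyogenes gRNA scaffold is where the targeting spacer would sit, although the table does not annotate it explicitly. A second, partial scaffold fragment follows the first. Downstream, a hybrid promoter made of the CMV enhancer, chicken β-actin promoter and a hybrid intron drives S. pyogenes Cas9. The annotation tool splits Cas9 into adjoining N- and C-terminal portions, but they are contiguous and form a single coding region ending in a nucleoplasmin nuclear localization signal. A puromycin N-acetyltransferase coding sequence lies shortly after Cas9 and ahead of the bGH polyadenylation signal, so it appears to share the same transcript. The element linking the two coding sequences is not annotated. A single AAV2 ITR lies after the cassette, which is not sufficient for AAV packaging.

After transfection, cells that took up the plasmid can be enriched with puromycin while Cas9 and the guide cut the target locus. According to the record, the construct was used to generate COX2 knockouts in HeLa cells. The "-3" in the name suggests it is one of several guides against this gene, though the record does not say so.
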