Addgene plasmid #184733: pX459-homo_PTGS2-3
Purpose: COX2-KO in HeLa
Depositing lab: Michiyuki Matsuda. Publication: Calcium transients trigger switch-like discharge of prostaglandin E(2) in an extracellular signal-regulated kinase-dependent manner. Watabe T, Yamahira S, Takakura K, Thumkeo D, Narumiya S, Matsuda M, Terai K. eLife. 2024 Jan 26;12:RP86727. doi: 10.7554/eLife.86727. PubMed 38276879.
Backbone
  Vector backbone: pX459
  Backbone size w/o insert (bp): 9000
  Total vector size (bp): 9000
  Vector type: CRISPR
  Selectable markers: Puromycin
Growth in bacteria
  Bacterial resistance: Ampicillin, 100 μg/mL
  Growth temperature: 37°C
  Growth strain: DH5alpha
  Copy number: Unknown
Gene/Insert
  Gene/Insert name: A gRNA targeting the human COX2 gene.
  Species: Synthetic
Terms and licenses: Academic/Nonprofit Terms; Industry Terms: Not Available to Industry
How to cite: pX459-homo_PTGS2-3 was a gift from Michiyuki Matsuda (Addgene plasmid # 184733 ; http://n2t.net/addgene:184733 ; RRID:Addgene_184733)
